Addgene plasmid #191325: pBetaActin-IC2N-dCer3
Purpose: Chronically inhibit dynein by expressing the dominant negative acting N-terminal domain of the dynein intermediate chain (IC2N)
Depositing lab: Frank Bradke. Depositing organization: Deutsches Zentrum fuer Neurodegenerative Erkrankungen (DZNE). Publication: Microtubule retrograde flow retains neuronal polarization in a fluctuating state. Schelski M, Bradke F. Sci Adv. 2022 Nov 4;8(44):eabo2336. doi: 10.1126/sciadv.abo2336. Epub 2022 Nov 4. PubMed 36332023.
Backbone
  Vector backbone: P_actin
  Vector type: Mammalian Expression
Growth in bacteria
  Bacterial resistance: Ampicillin, 100 μg/mL
  Growth temperature: 37°C
  Growth strain: DH5alpha
  Copy number: High Copy
Gene/Insert
  Gene/Insert name: IC2N-dCer-FRB
  Species: M. musculus (mouse)
  Mutation: aa 1-237
  Entrez Gene: Dync1i2 (a.k.a. 3110079H08Rik, AW554389, Dnci, Dncic2)
  Cloning method: Ligation Independent Cloning
Terms and licenses: Academic/Nonprofit Terms; Industry Terms: Not Available to Industry
How to cite: pBetaActin-IC2N-dCer3 was a gift from Frank Bradke (Addgene plasmid # 191325 ; http://n2t.net/addgene:191325 ; RRID:Addgene_191325)
