[The description below was written by a language model from this plasmid's Addgene catalogue record and pLannotate feature annotations shown in this document.]
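Description:
pBetaActin-IC2N-dCer3 is a mammalian expression plasmid built on a P_actin backbone. It constitutively produces a dominant-negative fragment of the cytoplasmic dynein intermediate chain. In bacteria it is propagated as a high-copy plasmid through a ColE1/pUC-type origin and selected with ampicillin via the β-lactamase gene. The backbone also carries remnants of older cloning vectors (fragments of lacZα, lacI, rop and bom, plus a lac promoter/operator) that play no evident role in the design. No mammalian selection marker is annotated, which fits transient transfection use.

The expression cassette consists of the chicken β-actin promoter followed by a chimeric chicken β-actin/rabbit β-globin intron, which generally improves transcript processing and expression. This drives an open reading frame encoding amino acids 1–237 of mouse Dync1i2 (IC2N), followed closely by an annotated mCerulean3 cyan fluorescent protein, apparently as a C-terminal fusion. The cassette ends at an SV40 polyadenylation signal. The N-terminal region of the intermediate chain mediates binding to the p150-glued subunit of dynactin. Overexpressing it alone is therefore expected to compete with endogenous dynein for this interaction, and the Cerulean-derived tag marks the expressing cells.

The catalogue lists the insert as IC2N-dCer-FRB, but the feature table shows no FRB domain. The "dCer" designation is also not explained, and the sequence is described as a partial NGS result, so the exact composition of the fusion should be checked against the sequence. The stated purpose is chronic inhibition of dynein, and the associated work concerns microtubule retrograde flow and neuronal polarization.
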