Features (pLannotate 1.2.2; 17 found; start..end, strand, type, name):
     42..127     +  CDS            large T antigen (fragment): large T antigen from SV40 (simian virus 40)
    150..284     +  polyA_signal   SV40 poly(A) signal: SV40 polyadenylation signal
    322..338     -  protein_bind   lac operator: The lac repressor binds to the lac operator to inhibit transcription in E. coli. This inhibition can be relieved by adding lactose or isopropyl-β-D-thiogalactopyranoside (IPTG). lac repressor encoded by lacI
    346..376     -  promoter       lac promoter: promoter for the E. coli lac operon
    391..412     -  protein_bind   CAP binding site: CAP binding activates transcription in the presence of cAMP. E. coli catabolite activator protein
    425..517     -  CDS            lacI (fragment): lac repressor; lacI; The lac repressor binds to the lac operator to inhibit transcription in E. coli. This inhibition can be relieved by adding lactose or isopropyl-β-D-thiogalactopyranoside (IPTG).
    700..1288    -  rep_origin     ori: high-copy-number ColE1/pMB1/pBR322/pUC origin of replication
   1459..2319    -  CDS            AmpR: β-lactamase; bla; confers resistance to ampicillin, carbenicillin, and related antibiotics
   2320..2424    -  promoter       AmpR promoter: bla
   2519..2554    +  CDS            rop (fragment): Rop protein, which maintains plasmids at low copy number; rop
   2656..2755    +  misc_feature   bom (fragment): basis of mobility region from pBR322
   2761..2915    -  CDS            lacZα (fragment): LacZα fragment of β-galactosidase; lacZ fragment
   4715..4990    +  promoter       chicken β-actin promoter: No description available
   4991..5960    +  intron         chimeric intron: chimera between introns from chicken β-actin and rabbit β-globin
   6012..6725    +  CDS            Dync1i2 (fragment): DC1I2_MOUSE - Also known as Dnci2, Dncic2. Experimental evidence at protein level: Swiss-Prot protein existence level 1. Acts as one of several non-catalytic accessory components of the cytoplasmic dynein 1 complex that are thought to be involved in linking dynein to cargos and to adapter proteins that regulate dynein function (By similarity). Cytoplasmic dynein 1 acts as a motor for the intracellular retrograde motility of vesicles and organelles along microtubules (By similarity). The intermediate chains mediate the binding of dynein to dynactin via its 150 kDa component (p150-glued) DCTN1 (
   6747..7433    +  CDS            mCerulean3: mCerulean3 is a basic (constitutively fluorescent) cyan fluorescent protein published in 2011, derived from Aequorea victoria. It is reported to be a somewhat slowly-maturing monomer with very low acid sensitivity.
   7442..23      +  misc_feature   MCS (fragment) (across the origin): multiple cloning site
>Addgene plasmid #191325 | pBetaActin-IC2N-dCer3 | addgene full sequence | sequence record 381703 | Addgene Partial NGS Result
ACGGTACCGCGGGCCCGGGATCCACCGGATCTAGATAAGTAATGATCATAATCAGCCATATCACATCTGT
AGAGGTTTTACTTGCTTTAAAAAACCTCCCACACCTCCCCCTGAACCTGAAACATAAAATGAATGCAATT
GTTGTTGTTAACTTGTTTATTGCAGCTTATAATGGTTACAAATAAAGCAATAGCATCACAAATTTCACAA
ATAAAGCATTTTTTTCACTGCATTCTAGTTGTGGTTTGTCCAAACTCATCAATGTATCTTATCATGTCTG
GATCAATTCGTAATCATGTCATAGCTGTTTCCTGTGTGAAATTGTTATCCGCTCACAATTCCACACAACA
TACGAGCCGGAAGCATAAAGTGTAAAGCCTGGGGTGCCTAATGAGTGAGCTAACTCACATTAATTGCGTT
GCGCTCACTGCCCGCTTTCCAGTCGGGAAACCTGTCGTGCCAGCTGCATTAATGAATCGGCCAACGCGCG
GGGAGAGGCGGTTTGCGTATTGGGCGCTCTTCCGCTTCCTCGCTCACTGACTCGCTGCGCTCGGTCGTTC
GGCTGCGGCGAGCGGTATCAGCTCACTCAAAGGCGGTAATACGGTTATCCACAGAATCAGGGGATAACGC
AGGAAAGAACATGTGAGCAAAAGGCCAGCAAAAGGCCAGGAACCGTAAAAAGGCCGCGTTGCTGGCGTTT
TTCCATAGGCTCCGCCCCCCTGACGAGCATCACAAAAATCGACGCTCAAGTCAGAGGTGGCGAAACCCGA
CAGGACTATAAAGATACCAGGCGTTTCCCCCTGGAAGCTCCCTCGTGCGCTCTCCTGTTCCGACCCTGCC
GCTTACCGGATACCTGTCCGCCTTTCTCCCTTCGGGAAGCGTGGCGCTTTCTCATAGCTCACGCTGTAGG
TATCTCAGTTCGGTGTAGGTCGTTCGCTCCAAGCTGGGCTGTGTGCACGAACCCCCCGTTCAGCCCGACC
GCTGCGCCTTATCCGGTAACTATCGTCTTGAGTCCAACCCGGTAAGACACGACTTATCGCCACTGGCAGC
AGCCACTGGTAACAGGATTAGCAGAGCGAGGTATGTAGGCGGTGCTACAGAGTTCTTGAAGTGGTGGCCT
AACTACGGCTACACTAGAAGAACAGTATTTGGTATCTGCGCTCTGCTGAAGCCAGTTACCTTCGGAAAAA
GAGTTGGTAGCTCTTGATCCGGCAAACAAACCACCGCTGGTAGCGGTGGTTTTTTTGTTTGCAAGCAGCA
GATTACGCGCAGAAAAAAAGGATCTCAAGAAGATCCTTTGATCTTTTCTACGGGGTCTGACGCTCAGTGG
AACGAAAACTCACGTTAAGGGATTTTGGTCATGAGATTATCAAAAAGGATCTTCACCTAGATCCTTTTAA
ATTAAAAATGAAGTTTTAAATCAATCTAAAGTATATATGAGTAAACTTGGTCTGACAGTTACCAATGCTT
AATCAGTGAGGCACCTATCTCAGCGATCTGTCTATTTCGTTCATCCATAGTTGCCTGACTCCCCGTCGTG
TAGATAACTACGATACGGGAGGGCTTACCATCTGGCCCCAGTGCTGCAATGATACCGCGAGACCCACGCT
CACCGGCTCCAGATTTATCAGCAATAAACCAGCCAGCCGGAAGGGCCGAGCGCAGAAGTGGTCCTGCAAC
TTTATCCGCCTCCATCCAGTCTATTAATTGTTGCCGGGAAGCTAGAGTAAGTAGTTCGCCAGTTAATAGT
TTGCGCAACGTTGTTGCCATTGCTACAGGCATCGTGGTGTCACGCTCGTCGTTTGGTATGGCTTCATTCA
GCTCCGGTTCCCAACGATCAAGGCGAGTTACATGATCCCCCATGTTGTGCAAAAAAGCGGTTAGCTCCTT
CGGTCCTCCGATCGTTGTCAGAAGTAAGTTGGCCGCAGTGTTATCACTCATGGTTATGGCAGCACTGCAT
AATTCTCTTACTGTCATGCCATCCGTAAGATGCTTTTCTGTGACTGGTGAGTACTCAACCAAGTCATTCT
GAGAATAGTGTATGCGGCGACCGAGTTGCTCTTGCCCGGCGTCAATACGGGATAATACCGCGCCACATAG
CAGAACTTTAAAAGTGCTCATCATTGGAAAACGTTCTTCGGGGCGAAAACTCTCAAGGATCTTACCGCTG
TTGAGATCCAGTTCGATGTAACCCACTCGTGCACCCAACTGATCTTCAGCATCTTTTACTTTCACCAGCG
TTTCTGGGTGAGCAAAAACAGGAAGGCAAAATGCCGCAAAAAAGGGAATAAGGGCGACACGGAAATGTTG
AATACTCATACTCTTCCTTTTTCAATATTATTGAAGCATTTATCAGGGTTATTGTCTCATGAGCGGATAC
ATATTTGAATGTATTTAGAAAAATAAACAAATAGGGGTTCCGCGCACATTTCCCCGAAAAGTGCCACCTG
ACGTCTAAGAAACCATTATTATCATGACATTAACCTATAAAAATAGGCGTATCACGAGGCCCTTTCGTCT
CGCGCGTTTCGGTGATGACGGTGAAAACCTCTGACACATGCAGCTCCCGGAGACGGTCACAGCTTGTCTG
TAAGCGGATGCCGGGAGCAGACAAGCCCGTCAGGGCGCGTCAGCGGGTGTTGGCGGGTGTCGGGGCTGGC
TTAACTATGCGGCATCAGAGCAGATTGTACTGAGAGTGCACCATATGCGGTGTGAAATACCGCACAGATG
CGTAAGGAGAAAATACCGCATCAGGCGCCATTCGCCATTCAGGCTGCGCAACTGTTGGGAAGGGCGATCG
GTGCGGGCCTCTTCGCTATTACGCCAGCTGGCGAAAGGGGGATGTGCTGCAAGGCGATTAAGTTGGGTAA
CGCCAGGGTTTTCCCAGTCACGACGTTGTAAAACGACGGCCAGTGCCAAGTTGGGATCTTTGCATTGGCC
CACGGCTCTCAGGATGGGGATGCTCCCCTTCAGCACCCGGTTCCCCTTGGAAACTGATGGTCCTGGCTCT
GTGGCATGGCAGTGGCACTGTGAGGAGCCCCCTACCAGCAGCACACAGTGGGGTTGGCACTGCCACGCTC
CGGATGCCGCGCTCTGATCCAACCCCATAATCAAGGGAACCCGAATTGCCCCATCATTGCCCCCACCACC
CCCATCCTGCCGGGCCCTCACACCCCACGCTGCCTTCTGGTGACATTCCCCAGCCCAAACCCACGGCTTC
ATGGCTACCGCGGGGCATTTCCCATTGCCGCCCCATTATCAGCTCTGCACACCTCCCGCTGTACCCATGC
CTCGTGGCTGCCCTTCTTTGACGTATAATCTTCTAATTAATACCCGGCCTTGTCAAAGTGGAGCACAAAC
GTTAATTAATTCCCCAGCAGGCAGGTAATTAACAGTGTGACTCCCTTTTTGCTGCGAGTGGGGCTGATAC
AGAGAGATGTGGCACTATGGAGCCCACGGGGTCCTGGCACTGGGTGCCCACGGAGGTCCCCATGTGCTGC
AGTGTCACCGCCTCCGAGGAGACAGTATTGTCCCTGCGGTGTCCCTGCAGCTCAGCTCTGTCCACAGGGC
CACCTCCAGTTTGGAGGGGACACAATGCAGCCCCGATGCAACCCATCCTCGCAGCATCCCAGGGACAAAG
ACCCCACTGCAAGACCGCACACAGGGCTGGGTCCCGCTCCCCTAATATCTACAGTGCTTCTTGCATGGCC
CCTTAATCAATGCAGTTAATCAGCATGCGCTCATGCACCGCTCTGGAGCTGCAAAGCCCCTCGCAGCGCT
GCTCACCAACACCGCGCACCGCCCCGGCCCAGCCTGCAGCACGCGCTGCAAACAGGAAAGAAACAAAATA
TTGCCCAAATGTAGGCAAAGGCATTCGGCTGCCTTGACCTCCGCCGGGCCGGGCCCTGCCTGACTCAGCT
CCTTACTCAGCGCTCGCTTCCTCCCTCCGGCTGCCACCGCCGCAGCGCACACCCTGACAAAGAGTGGCCC
TTAACGGGCTCTGAGGTGCACCCAGCAGTGCACTCAGCAGTCCAAGGGCCGGCCTGGAGGTTTGCACCGC
TACGTGCTGACATTAGCATTGAACTTGGCCCTGGGTAGTGCTGCAGGCCGGGCGGGGTGGGTGTAGAGAG
TGCAGCGCGCGTTGCACCCGGTGCCCCTTCCCCTCCCTTGCATCCCAGCAGGCTGCACCCCAGCACCAGG
CCCGTGCATGCATGCTCCTGGTGTTATTGCAGCCTGGTGCATGCATGCGTCTTGATGGTGCAGCGCTGTG
CATGCATCCTCCTTGGTGTGTAGCAGTCTAGTGCATGCATACCCCTCGGTGTTATTGCTGCTCTGTGCAC
GCACGCTCATTGTATCACTTCATCCCAGTGCATGCACTCACACTGGAGCGATTGCTGCTCGGTGCACGCA
CACTCATTGTATCACTGCAGCTCAGTGGCTGCACGCACACCGGTGTTATTGCTGCTCGGTGCGTGCATGC
ACATCAGTGTCGCTGCAGCTCAGTGCATGCACGCTCATTGCCCATCGCTATCCCTGCCTCTCCTGCTGGC
GCTCCCCGGGAGGTGACTTCAAGGGGACCGCAGGACCACCTCGGGGGTGGGGGGAGGGCTGCACACGCGG
ACCCCGCTCCCCCTCCCCAACAAAGCACTGTGGAATCAAAAAGGGGGGAGGGGGGATGGAGGGGCGCGTC
ACACCCCCGCCCCACACCCTCACCTCGAGGTGAGCCCCACGTTCTGCTTCACTCTCCCCATCTCCCCCCC
CTCCCCACCCCCAATTTTGTATTTATTTATTTTTTAATTATTTTGTGCAGCGATGGGGGSGGGGGGGGGG
GGGGCGCGCGCCAGGCGGGGCGGGGCGGGGCGAGGGGCGGGGCGGGGCGAGGCGGAGAGGTGCGGCGGCA
GCCAATCAGAGCGGCGCGCTCCGAAAGTTTCCTTTTATGGCGAGGCGGCGGCGGCGGCGGCCCTATAAAA
AGCGAAGCGCGCGGCGGGCGGGAGTCGCTGCGCGCTGCCTTCGCCCCGTGCCCCGCTCCGCCGCCGCCTC
GCGCCGCCCGCCCCGGCTCTGACTGACCGCGTTACTCCCACAGGTGAGCGGGCGGGACGGCCCTTCTCCT
CCGGGCTGTAATTAGCGCTTGGTTTAATGACGGCTCGTTTCTTTTCTGTGGCTGCGTGAAAGCCTTAAAG
GGCTCCGGGAGGGCCCTTTGTGCGGGGGGGAGCGGCTCGGGGGGTGCGTGCGTGTGTGTGTGCGTGGGGA
GCGCCGCGTGCGGCTCCGCGCTGCCCGGCGGCTGTGAGCGCTGCGGGCGCGGCGCGGGGCTTTGTGCGCT
CCGCAGTGTGCGCGAGGGGAGCGCGGCCGGGGGCGGTGCCCCGCGGTGCGGGGGGGGCTGCGAGGGGAAC
AAAGGCTGCGTGCGGGGTGTGTGCGTGGGGGGGTGAGCAGGGGGTGTGGGCGCGGCGGTCGGGCTGTAAC
CCCCCCCTGCACCCCCCTCCCCGAGTTGCTGAGCACGGCCCGGCTTCGGGTGCGGGGCTCCGTGCGGGGC
GTGGCGCGGGGCTCGCCGTGCCGGGCGGGGGGKGGCGGCRGGKGGGGGKGCCGGGCGGGGCGGGGCCGCC
KCGGGCCGGGGRGGGCTCGGGGGRGGGGCGCGGCGGCCCCCGGAGCGCCGGCGGCTGTCGAGGCGCGGCG
AGCCGCAGCCATTGCCTTTTATGGTAATCGTGCGAGAGGGCGCAGGGACTTCCTTTGTCCCAAATCTGTG
CGGAGCCGAAATCTGGGAGGCGCCGCCGCACCCCCTCTAGCGGGCGCGGGGCGAAGCGGTGCGGCGCCGG
CAGGAAGGAAATGGGCGGGGAGGGCCTTCGTGCGTCGCCGCGCCGCCGTCCCCTTCTCCATCTCCAGCCT
CGGGGCTGTCCGCAGGGGGACGGCTGCCTTCGGGGGGGACGGGGCAGGGCGGGGTTCGGCTTCTGGCGTG
TGACCGGCGGGGTTTATATCTTCCCTTCTCTGTTCCTCCGCAGCCCCCAAGCTAGCTCGAGATGTCGGAC
AAAAGTGATTTAAAAGCTGAGTTGGAACGTAAGAAGCAACGGTTGGCCCAAATCAGAGAAGAAAAGAAGA
GGAAAGAAGAGGAAAGGAAAAAAAAGGAAACTGATCAGAAGAAGGAAGCTGCTGTTTCTGTACAAGAAGA
GTCTGATCTTGAAAAAAAAAGAAGAGAAGCTGAGGCATTGCTTCAAAGCATGGGACTAACTACGGACTCC
CCTATTGTCCCTCCTCCTATGTCTCCATCCTCCAAGTCGGTGAGCACGCCAAGTGAAGCTGGAAGCCAGG
ATTCTGGAGATGGCGCCGTGGGATCTAGACGAGGACCTATTAAACTTGGAATGGCCAAAATTACTCAAGT
TGACTTTCCCCCTCGAGAAATCGTCACATACACAAAGGAAACTCAGACCCCGGTTACAGCTCAACCCAAA
GAAGATGAGGAGGAGGAAGATGATGTAGCAACTCCTAAACCTCCTGTTGAACCTGAAGAAGAGAAAACTT
TGAAAAAAGACGAAGAGAATGATAGCAAAGCTCCACCTCATGAACTAACTGAAGAAGAAAAGCAACAGAT
TTTACACTCAGAAGAATTTTTAAGTTTCTTTGACCATTCTACGAGAATTGTAGAAAGAGCCCTTTCTGAG
CAGATTAACATCTTCTTTGACTACAGTGGGAGAGACTTGGAAGACAAAGAAGGGGAGATTCAAGCAGGTG
CTAAGGGAAGTTCAGGAGGTTCTAGTATGGTGAGCAAGGGCGAGGAGCTGTTCACCGGGGTGGTGCCCAT
CCTGGTCGAGCTGGACGGCGACGTAAACGGCCACAAGTTCAGCGTGTCCGGCGAGGGCGAGGGCGATGCC
ACCTACGGCAAGCTGACCCTGAAGTTCATCTGCACCACCGGCAAGCTGCCCGTGCCCTGGCCCACCCTCG
TGACCACCCTGAGCTGGGGCGTGCAGTGCTTCGCCCGCTACCCCGACCACATGAAGCAGCACGACTTCTT
CAAGTCCGCCATGCCCGAAGGCTACGTCCAGGAGCGCACCATCTTCTTCAAGGACGACGGCAACTACAAG
ACCCGCGCCGAGGTGAAGTTCGAGGGCGACACCCTGGTGAACCGCATCGAGCTGAAGGGCATCGACTTCA
AGGAGGACGGCAACATCCTGGGGCACAAGCTGGAGTACAACGCCATCCACGGCAACGTCTATATCACCGC
CGACAAGCAGAAGAACGGCATCAAGGCCAACTTCGGCCTCAACTGCAACATCGAGGACGGCAGCGTGCAG
CTCGCCGACCACTACCAGCAGAACACTCCCATCGGCGACGGCCCCGTGCTGCTGCCCGACAACCACTACC
TGAGCACCCAGTCCGCACTGAGCAAAGACCCCAACGAGAAGCGCGATCACATGGTCCTGCTGGAGTTCGT
GACCGCCGCCGGGTAATCTAGAAGCTTCGAATTCTGCAGTCG
